Addgene plasmid #188819: Portal_PGT2
Purpose: Portal protein from phage PGT2
Depositing lab: Feng Zhang. Depositing organization: Broad Institute. Publication: Prokaryotic innate immunity through pattern recognition of conserved viral proteins. Gao LA, Wilkinson ME, Strecker J, Makarova KS, Macrae RK, Koonin EV, Zhang F. Science. 2022 Aug 12;377(6607):eabm4096. doi: 10.1126/science.abm4096. Epub 2022 Aug 12. PubMed 35951700.
Backbone
  Vector backbone: pBAD
  Backbone size w/o insert (bp): 3590
  Total vector size (bp): 5144
  Vector type: Bacterial Expression
Growth in bacteria
  Bacterial resistance: Ampicillin, 100 μg/mL
  Growth temperature: 37°C
  Growth strain: DH5alpha
  Copy number: High Copy
Gene/Insert
  Gene/Insert name: Portal
  Insert size (bp): 1554
  GenBank ID: YP_009795464.1
  Cloning method: Gibson Cloning
  Sequencing primers: 5′ N/A
Terms and licenses: Academic/Nonprofit Terms; Industry Terms: Not Available to Industry
How to cite: Portal_PGT2 was a gift from Feng Zhang (Addgene plasmid # 188819 ; http://n2t.net/addgene:188819 ; RRID:Addgene_188819)
