[The description below was written by a language model from this plasmid's Addgene catalogue record and pLannotate feature annotations shown in this document.]
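Description:
Portal_PGT2 is a bacterial expression plasmid built on a pBAD backbone for arabinose-inducible production of the portal protein of bacteriophage PGT2 in E. coli. The total construct is 5,144 bp, of which about 1.55 kb is the portal coding insert, introduced by Gibson assembly. The plasmid replicates from a high-copy ColE1/pMB1-type origin and is selected with ampicillin through the β-lactamase (AmpR) gene driven by its own bla promoter. The annotation also picks up the pBR322 basis-of-mobility (bom) region, along with short fragments matching rop and an RSF origin. These are only partial hits and are best regarded as backbone remnants rather than functional elements.

Expression is controlled by the standard pBAD regulatory module: the araC gene is transcribed divergently from the araBAD promoter, and its product represses the promoter in the absence of L-arabinose and activates it when arabinose is added, giving tight, titratable control that suits potentially toxic proteins. The feature table does not annotate the insert itself, but the unannotated interval between the araBAD promoter and the downstream rrnB T2 terminator is consistent in size and position with the portal open reading frame. No epitope or purification tags are recorded.

Portal proteins form the channel through which phage DNA is packaged into, and ejected from, the capsid. The associated publication concerns prokaryotic innate immunity based on pattern recognition of conserved viral proteins, so the plasmid is suited to expressing a single phage component in bacteria, for example to test whether it is sensed by a defence system, although the record itself states only the protein's identity.
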