Features (pLannotate 1.2.2; 9 found; start..end, strand, type, name):
      2..44      +  rep_origin     RSF ori (fragment): Plasmids containing the RSF 1030 origin of replication can be propagated in E. coli cells that contain additional plasmids with compatible origins.
     49..189     -  misc_feature   bom: basis of mobility region from pBR322
    291..331     -  CDS            rop (fragment): Rop protein, which maintains plasmids at low copy number; rop
    453..1331    -  CDS            araC: L-arabinose regulatory protein; araC
   1358..1642    +  promoter       araBAD promoter: araBAD; promoter of the L-arabinose operon of E. coli; the araC regulatory gene is transcribed in the opposite direction (Guzman et al., 1995)
   3250..3277    +  terminator     rrnB T2 terminator: transcription terminator T2 from the E. coli rrnB gene
   3296..3387    +  promoter       AmpR promoter: bla
   3388..4248    +  CDS            AmpR: β-lactamase; bla; confers resistance to ampicillin, carbenicillin, and related antibiotics
   4419..5007    +  rep_origin     ori: high-copy-number ColE1/pMB1/pBR322/pUC origin of replication
>Addgene plasmid #188819 | Portal_PGT2 | addgene full sequence | sequence record 369854 | Addgene NGS Result
CCGAACGACCGAGCGCAGCGAGTCAGTGAGCGAGGAAGCGGAAGAGCGCCTGATGCGGTATTTTCTCCTT
ACGCATCTGTGCGGTATTTCACACCGCATATGGTGCACTCTCAGTACAATCTGCTCTGATGCCGCATAGT
TAAGCCAGTATACACTCCGCTATCGCTACGTGACTGGGTCATGGCTGCGCCCCGACACCCGCCAACACCC
GCTGACGCGCCCTGACGGGCTTGTCTGCTCCCGGCATCCGCTTACAGACAAGCTGTGACCGTCTCCGGGA
GCTGCATGTGTCAGAGGTTTTCACCGTCATCACCGAAACGCGCGAGGCAGCAGATCAATTCGCGCGCGAA
GGCGAAGCGGCATGCATAATGTGCCTGTCAAATGGACGAAGCAGGGATTCTGCAAACCCTATGCTACTCC
GTCAAGCCGTCAATTGTCTGATTCGTTACCAATTATGACAACTTGACGGCTACATCATTCACTTTTTCTT
CACAACCGGCACGGAACTCGCTCGGGCTGGCCCCGGTGCATTTTTTAAATACCCGCGAGAAATAGAGTTG
ATCGTCAAAACCAACATTGCGACCGACGGTGGCGATAGGCATCCGGGTGGTGCTCAAAAGCAGCTTCGCC
TGGCTGATACGTTGGTCCTCGCGCCAGCTTAAGACGCTAATCCCTAACTGCTGGCGGAAAAGATGTGACA
GACGCGACGGCGACAAGCAAACATGCTGTGCGACGCTGGCGATATCAAAATTGCTGTCTGCCAGGTGATC
GCTGATGTACTGACAAGCCTCGCGTACCCGATTATCCATCGGTGGATGGAGCGACTCGTTAATCGCTTCC
ATGCGCCGCAGTAACAATTGCTCAAGCAGATTTATCGCCAGCAGCTCCGAATAGCGCCCTTCCCCTTGCC
CGGCGTTAATGATTTGCCCAAACAGGTCGCTGAAATGCGGCTGGTGCGCTTCATCCGGGCGAAAGAACCC
CGTATTGGCAAATATTGACGGCCAGTTAAGCCATTCATGCCAGTAGGCGCGCGGACGAAAGTAAACCCAC
TGGTGATACCATTCGCGAGCCTCCGGATGACGACCGTAGTGATGAATCTCTCCTGGCGGGAACAGCAAAA
TATCACCCGGTCGGCAAACAAATTCTCGTCCCTGATTTTTCACCACCCCCTGACCGCGAATGGTGAGATT
GAGAATATAACCTTTCATTCCCAGCGGTCGGTCGATAAAAAAATCGAGATAACCGTTGGCCTCAATCGGC
GTTAAACCCGCCACCAGATGGGCATTAAACGAGTATCCCGGCAGCAGGGGATCATTTTGCGCTTCAGCCA
TACTTTTCATACTCCCGCCATTCAGAGAAGAAACCAATTGTCCATATTGCATCAGACATTGCCGTCACTG
CGTCTTTTACTGGCTCTTCTCGCTAACCAAACCGGTAACCCCGCTTATTAAAAGCATTCTGTAACAAAGC
GGGACCAAAGCCATGACAAAAACGCGTAACAAAAGTGTCTATAATCACGGCAGAAAAGTCCACATTGATT
ATTTGCACGGCGTCACACTTTGCTATGCCATAGCATTTTTATCCATAAGATTAGCGGATCCTACCTGACG
CTTTTTATCGCAACTCTCTACTGTTTCTCCATACCCGTTTTTTGGGCTAACAGGAGGAATTAACCATGAC
CAACGCGGATAACGCGGTGCAAAGCACCGTTACCGCGCCGAGCCGTTGGACCGAACTGGATGGTCAGCGT
CGTAGCCTGGTGCGTCGTTGGGAAAGCTACAGCATCTATACCATTCCGTACATCTGCCCGGATGAGAACT
ATCAGCAAGATACCGACGAAATGACCCACGACTTTCAAGCGGTGGGTGCGCAGGCGGTTAACAGCCTGGC
GAACAAGATTATGCTGGCGCTGTTTGCGCCGAGCCGTCCGTTCTTTAAACTGGACCCGGACGATGACACC
AAAGAGGAGCTGATGAAAGTGGGTATCGATCCGGACGCGCTGAAGGATGTTTTTAGCAGCCTGGAGCTGC
AGAGCGCGAAGCTGCTGGACACCAAAAACTTCCGTCCGGTGATGTTTGAAATCATTAAGAGCCTGATTGT
TACCGGCAACAGCCTGATGGATCTGGGTAACGAGGTTGCGTACGTGCGTGTTCGTGATTTTGTGGTTAAA
CGTGACTACTATGGTCGTCCGTGCGAAATCATGATTAAGACCTGCCTGAAATTCGAGCAACTGACCATGG
ACGTGCAGGAAAGCTGCCAGCAAAAGAAACCGCACGGCTACACCCCGGATACCAAGGTGGACGTTTACCG
TTGGTATAAAGTTGATGAGACCGGCAAGCGTATGAAAATGACCTACTGGATCGATGACCTGAGCCTGGAG
GACGGCAAGTATCAGGGTGATTGGAAACGTGAAGATTGCCCGGTGCGTCCGCTGACCTGGTGCCTGACCG
CGAACGCGGATTACGGTACCGGCCTGGTTGAGGAATATGCGGGTGACTTTGCGGCGCTGAGCACCATGAG
CACCAGCTTTGTGCAAGGTAGCGTTCTGGCGAGCGAGTTCCGTTGGCTGAGCAACCCGGCGGGTATGACC
CAGCCGGAAGATGTGCGTGACAGCAACAACGGTGCGGTGATTCCGGGCGTTGAAGGTGATCTGAGCCTGA
TCAGCGCGGGTCAAGGCATGGGTCAAACCCTGCAGATGATGATGAACGGTATGGATATTTACACCCGTCG
TATCAGCCAGGGCTTCCTGATGATGAGCGGTGTGACCCGTGATGCGGAGCGTGTTACCGCGGAGGAAATT
CGTATGCAGGCGAACGAGCTGGAAAACAGCCTGGGTGGCGCGTATAGCCGTCTGGCGATTGACATGCAAC
TGCCGATCGCGAACTGGCTGCTGGATATGCAGGACCTGAGCATTAAGGGCGTTAAAATGAACGTGAGCAT
CGTTACCGGCCTGAACGCGCTGAGCCGTAACGGTGATCTGGACAACCTGAACGCGGCGGTGGGTAACATC
ACCGCGATGTACCAAATGCCGCCGCTGGCGATGCGTCTGCTGAAGATGGATGCGGTTATTAGCGACATTA
TGGCGGGTCATGGTCTGCTGGCGGCGCGTTATGTGAAAACCCAAGCGGAAGTTGCGCAGGAAGAGCAGCA
AGCGCAACAGCAAGCGCTGGCGCAACAGGGTGCGGCGAACGTGGTTGACCAGGCGACCATGCCGCAACAG
CCGATGTAATGCCAGGCATCAAATTAAGCAGAAGGCCATCCTGACGGATGGCCTTTTTGCGTTTCTACAA
ACTCTTTTGTTTATTTTTCTAAATACATTCAAATATGTATCCGCTCATGAGACAATAACCCTGATAAATG
CTTCAATAATATTGAAAAAGGAAGAGTATGAGTATTCAACATTTCCGTGTCGCCCTTATTCCCTTTTTTG
CGGCATTTTGCCTTCCTGTTTTTGCTCACCCAGAAACGCTGGTGAAAGTAAAAGATGCTGAAGATCAGTT
GGGTGCACGAGTGGGTTACATCGAACTGGATCTCAACAGCGGTAAGATCCTTGAGAGTTTTCGCCCCGAA
GAACGTTTTCCAATGATGAGCACTTTTAAAGTTCTGCTATGTGGCGCGGTATTATCCCGTGTTGACGCCG
GGCAAGAGCAACTCGGTCGCCGCATACACTATTCTCAGAATGACTTGGTTGAGTACTCACCAGTCACAGA
AAAGCATCTTACGGATGGCATGACAGTAAGAGAATTATGCAGTGCTGCCATAACCATGAGTGATAACACT
GCGGCCAACTTACTTCTGACAACGATCGGAGGACCGAAGGAGCTAACCGCTTTTTTGCACAACATGGGGG
ATCATGTAACTCGCCTTGATCGTTGGGAACCGGAGCTGAATGAAGCCATACCAAACGACGAGCGTGACAC
CACGATGCCTGTAGCAATGGCAACAACGTTGCGCAAACTATTAACTGGCGAACTACTTACTCTAGCTTCC
CGGCAACAATTAATAGACTGGATGGAGGCGGATAAAGTTGCAGGACCACTTCTGCGCTCGGCCCTTCCGG
CTGGCTGGTTTATTGCTGATAAATCTGGAGCCGGTGAGCGTGGGTCTCGCGGTATCATTGCAGCACTGGG
GCCAGATGGTAAGCCCTCCCGTATCGTAGTTATCTACACGACGGGGAGTCAGGCAACTATGGATGAACGA
AATAGACAGATCGCTGAGATAGGTGCCTCACTGATTAAGCATTGGTAACTGTCAGACCAAGTTTACTCAT
ATATACTTTAGATTGATTTAAAACTTCATTTTTAATTTAAAAGGATCTAGGTGAAGATCCTTTTTGATAA
TCTCATGACCAAAATCCCTTAACGTGAGTTTTCGTTCCACTGAGCGTCAGACCCCGTAGAAAAGATCAAA
GGATCTTCTTGAGATCCTTTTTTTCTGCGCGTAATCTGCTGCTTGCAAACAAAAAAACCACCGCTACCAG
CGGTGGTTTGTTTGCCGGATCAAGAGCTACCAACTCTTTTTCCGAAGGTAACTGGCTTCAGCAGAGCGCA
GATACCAAATACTGTCCTTCTAGTGTAGCCGTAGTTAGGCCACCACTTCAAGAACTCTGTAGCACCGCCT
ACATACCTCGCTCTGCTAATCCTGTTACCAGTGGCTGCTGCCAGTGGCGATAAGTCGTGTCTTACCGGGT
TGGACTCAAGACGATAGTTACCGGATAAGGCGCAGCGGTCGGGCTGAACGGGGGGTTCGTGCACACAGCC
CAGCTTGGAGCGAACGACCTACACCGAACTGAGATACCTACAGCGTGAGCTATGAGAAAGCGCCACGCTT
CCCGAAGGGAGAAAGGCGGACAGGTATCCGGTAAGCGGCAGGGTCGGAACAGGAGAGCGCACGAGGGAGC
TTCCAGGGGGAAACGCCTGGTATCTTTATAGTCCTGTCGGGTTTCGCCACCTCTGACTTGAGCGTCGATT
TTTGTGATGCTCGTCAGGGGGGCGGAGCCTATGGAAAAACGCCAGCAACGCGGCCTTTTTACGGTTCCTG
GCCTTTTGCTGGCCTTTTGCTCACATGTTCTTTCCTGCGTTATCCCCTGATTCTGTGGATAACCGTATTA
CCGCCTTTGAGTGAGCTGATACCGCTCGCCGCAG
